>Addgene plasmid #246106 | pEYFP-C1-PHF13 ∆24-40∆272-280 | addgene full sequence | sequence record 492700 | Addgene NGS Result
TAGTTATTAATAGTAATCAATTACGGGGTCATTAGTTCATAGCCCATATATGGAGTTCCGCGTTACATAA
CTTACGGTAAATGGCCCGCCTGGCTGACCGCCCAACGACCCCCGCCCATTGACGTCAATAATGACGTATG
TTCCCATAGTAACGCCAATAGGGACTTTCCATTGACGTCAATGGGTGGAGTATTTACGGTAAACTGCCCA
CTTGGCAGTACATCAAGTGTATCATATGCCAAGTACGCCCCCTATTGACGTCAATGACGGTAAATGGCCC
GCCTGGCATTATGCCCAGTACATGACCTTATGGGACTTTCCTACTTGGCAGTACATCTACGTATTAGTCA
TCGCTATTACCATGGTGATGCGGTTTTGGCAGTACATCAATGGGCGTGGATAGCGGTTTGACTCACGGGG
ATTTCCAAGTCTCCACCCCATTGACGTCAATGGGAGTTTGTTTTGGCACCAAAATCAACGGGACTTTCCA
AAATGTCGTAACAACTCCGCCCCATTGACGCAAATGGGCGGTAGGCGTGTACGGTGGGAGGTCTATATAA
GCAGAGCTGGTTTAGTGAACCGTCAGATCCGCTAGCGCTACCGGTCGCCACCATGGTGAGCAAGGGCGAG
GAGCTGTTCACCGGGGTGGTGCCCATCCTGGTCGAGCTGGACGGCGACGTAAACGGCCACAAGTTCAGCG
TGTCCGGCGAGGGCGAGGGCGATGCCACCTACGGCAAGCTGACCCTGAAGTTCATCTGCACCACCGGCAA
GCTGCCCGTGCCCTGGCCCACCCTCGTGACCACCTTCGGCTACGGCCTGCAGTGCTTCGCCCGCTACCCC
GACCACATGAAGCAGCACGACTTCTTCAAGTCCGCCATGCCCGAAGGCTACGTCCAGGAGCGCACCATCT
TCTTCAAGGACGACGGCAACTACAAGACCCGCGCCGAGGTGAAGTTCGAGGGCGACACCCTGGTGAACCG
CATCGAGCTGAAGGGCATCGACTTCAAGGAGGACGGCAACATCCTGGGGCACAAGCTGGAGTACAACTAC
AACAGCCACAACGTCTATATCATGGCCGACAAGCAGAAGAACGGCATCAAGGTGAACTTCAAGATCCGCC
ACAACATCGAGGACGGCAGCGTGCAGCTCGCCGACCACTACCAGCAGAACACCCCCATCGGCGACGGCCC
CGTGCTGCTGCCCGACAACCACTACCTGAGCTACCAGTCCAAGCTGAGCAAAGACCCCAACGAGAAGCGC
GATCACATGGTCCTGCTGGAGTTCGTGACCGCCGCCGGGATCACTCTCGGCATGGACGAGCTGTACAAGT
CCGGACTCAGATCTCGAGCTCAAGCTTTCATGGACTCTGACTCTTGCGCCGCCGCCTTCCACCCGGAGGA
ATACTCCCCCAGTTGCAAGAGGCGCAGGTACATCCCTTATCCGAAGGAGGAACTCCCTTTAAGGAGCAGC
CCCAGCCCTGCTAACAGCACTGCTGGTACCATTGACAGCGACGGCTGGGACGCGGGTTTCTCAGACATCG
CGTCCTCAGTGCCCTTGCCAGTCTCTGACCGCTGCTTTAGCCACCTGCAGCCTACTCTCTTGCAGCGAGC
CAAGCCCAGTAACTTCCTGCTGGACAGAAAGAAAACGGACAAGCTGAAGAAGAAGAAGAAGAGGAAGCGC
AGGGACAGTGATGCGCCTGGGAAAGAGGGGTACAGGGGGGGCTTGCTGAAGCTGGAAGCCGCTGACCCCT
ACGTGGAGACCCCCACGAGTCCCACCTTGCAGGATATCCCCCAGGCTCCCAGCGACCCCTGCTCGGGCTG
GGACTCCGATACTCCCTCGAGTGGATCTTGTGCCACTGTGTCACCTGATCAGGTCAAAGAAATAAAAACT
GAAGGCAAACGGACTATCGTCCGGCAGGGAAAGCAGGTGGTGTTCCGAGATGAGGACAGCACTGGCAATG
ATGAGGACATCATGGTGGACTCAGATGACGATTCCTGGGACCTCGTGACCTGCTTCTGCATGAAGCCATT
TGCCGGCCGCCCCATGATCGAGTGTAATGAGTGCCACACCTGGATTCACCTGTCCTGTGCGAAAATCCGG
AAATCCAATGTTCCAGAAGTGAAGTTTGACATCCGCCGTTCCAACCGCTCGCGGACGGGCTCCCGGAAGC
TGTTCCTGGACTGACCGGATCCACCGGATCTAGATAACTGATCATAATCAGCCATACCACATTTGTAGAG
GTTTTACTTGCTTTAAAAAACCTCCCACACCTCCCCCTGAACCTGAAACATAAAATGAATGCAATTGTTG
TTGTTAACTTGTTTATTGCAGCTTATAATGGTTACAAATAAAGCAATAGCATCACAAATTTCACAAATAA
AGCATTTTTTTCACTGCATTCTAGTTGTGGTTTGTCCAAACTCATCAATGTATCTTAAGGCGTAAATTGT
AAGCGTTAATATTTTGTTAAAATTCGCGTTAAATTTTTGTTAAATCAGCTCATTTTTTAACCAATAGGCC
GAAATCGGCAAAATCCCTTATAAATCAAAAGAATAGACCGAGATAGGGT
[37 nt withheld, positions 2570-2606]
AAAGAACGTGGACTCCAACGTCAAAGG
[49 nt withheld, positions 2634-2682]
T
[91 nt withheld, positions 2684-2774]
G
[124 nt withheld, positions 2776-2899]
CAGGTGGCACTTTTCGGGGAAATGTGCGCGGAACCCCTATTTGTTTATTTTTCTAAATACATTCAAATAT
GTATCCGCTCATGAGACAATAACCCTGATAAATGCTTCAATAATATTGAAAAAGGAAGAGTCCTGAGGCG
GAAAGAACCAGCTGTGGAATGTGTGTCAGTTAGGGTGTGGAAAGTCCCCAGGCTCCCCAGCAGGCAGAAG
TATGCAAAGCATGCATCTCAATTAGTCAGCAACCAGGTGTGGAAAGTCCCCAGGCTCCCCAGCAGGCAGA
AGTATGCAAAGCATGCATCTCAATTAGTCAGCAACCATAGTCCCGCCCCTAACTCCGCCCAGTTCCGCCC
ATTCTCCGCCCCATGGCTGACTAATTTTTTTTATTTATGCAGAGGCCGAGGCCGCCTCGGCCTCTGAGCT
ATTCCAGAAGTAGTGAGGAGGCTTTTTTGGAGGCCTAGGCTTTTGCAAAGATCGATCAAGAGACAGGATG
AGGATCGTTTCGCATGATTGAACAAGATGGATTGCACGCAGGTTCTCCGGCCGCTTGGGTGGAGAGGCTA
TTCGGCTATGACTGGGCACAACAGACAATCGGCTGCTCTGATGCCGCCGTGTTCCGGCTGTCAGCGCAGG
GGCGCCCGGTTCTTTTTGTCAAGACCGACCTGTCCGGTGCCCTGAATGAACTGCAAGACGAGGCAGCGCG
GCTATCGTGGCTGGCCACGACGGGCGTTCCTTGCGCAGCTGTGCTCGACGTTGTCACTGAAGCGGGAAGG
GACTGGCTGCTATTGGGCGAAGTGCCGGGGCAGGATCTCCTGTCATCTCACCTTGCTCCTGCCGAGAAAG
TATCCATCATGGCTGATGCAATGCGGCGGCTGCATACGCTTGATCCGGCTACCTGCCCATTCGACCACCA
AGCGAAACATCGCATCGAGCGAGCACGTACTCGGATGGAAGCCGGTCTTGTCGATCAGGATGATCTGGAC
GAAGAGCATCAGGGGCTCGCGCCAGCCGAACTGTTCGCCAGGCTCAAGGCGAGCATGCCCGACGGCGAGG
ATCTCGTCGTGACCCATGGCGATGCCTGCTTGCCGAATATCATGGTGGAAAATGGCCGCTTTTCTGGATT
CATCGACTGTGGCCGGCTGGGTGTGGCGGACCGCTATCAGGACATAGCGTTGGCTACCCGTGATATTGCT
GAAGAGCTTGGCGGCGAATGGGCTGACCGCTTCCTCGTGCTTTACGGTATCGCCGCTCCCGATTCGCAGC
GCATCGCCTTCTATCGCCTTCTTGACGAGTTCTTCTGAGCGGGACTCTGGGGTTCGAAATGACCGACCAA
GCGACGCCCAACCTGCCATCACGAGATTTCGATTCCACCGCCGCCTTCTATGAAAGGTTGGGCTTCGGAA
TCGTTTTCCGGGACGCCGGCTGGATGATCCTCCAGCGCGGGGATCTCATGCTGGAGTTCTTCGCCCACCC
TAGGGGGAGGCTAACTGAAACACGGAAGGAGACAATACCGGAAGGAACCCGCGCTATGACGGCAATAAAA
AGACAGAATAAAACGCACGGTGTTGGGTCGTTTGTTCATAAACGCGGGGTTCGGTCCCAGGGCTGGCACT
CTGTCGATACCCCACCGAGACCCCATTGGGGCCAATACGCCCGCGTTTCTTCCTTTTCCCCACCCCACCC
CCCAAGTTCGGGTGAAGGCCCAGGGCTCGCAGCCAACGTCGGGGCGGCAGGCCCTGCCATAGCCTCAGGT
TACTCATATATACTTTAGATTGATTTAAAACTTCATTTTTAATTTAAAAGGATCTAGGTGAAGATCCTTT
TTGATAATCTCATGACCAAAATCCCTTAACGTGAGTTTTCGTTCCACTGAGCGTCAGACCCCGTAGAAAA
GATCAAAGGATCTTCTTGAGATCCTTTTTTTCTGCGCGTAATCTGCTGCTTGCAAACAAAAAAACCACCG
CTACCAGCGGTGGTTTGTTTGCCGGATCAAGAGCTACCAACTCTTTTTCCGAAGGTAACTGGCTTCAGCA
GAGCGCAGATACCAAATACTGTTCTTCTAGTGTAGCCGTAGTTAGGCCACCACTTCAAGAACTCTGTATC
ACCGCCTACATACCTCGCTCTGCTAATCCTGTTACCAGTGGCTGCTGCCAGTGGCGATAAGTCGTGTCTT
ACCGGGTTGGACTCAAGACGATAGTTACCGGATAAGGCGCAGCGGTCGGGCTGAACGGGGGGTTCGTGCA
CACAGCCCAGCTTGGAGCGAACGACCTACACCGAACTGAGATACCTACAGCGTGAGCTATGAGAAAGCGC
CACGCTTCCCGAAGGGAGAAAGGCGGACAGGTATCCGGTAAGCGGCAGGGTCGGAACAGGAGAGCGCACG
AGGGAGCTTCCAGGGGGAAACGCCTGGTATCTTTATAGTCCTGTCGGGTTTCGCCACCTCTGACTTGAGC
GTCGATTTTTGTGATGCTCGTCAGGGGGGCGGAGCCTATGGAAAAACGCCAGCAACGCGGCCTTTTTACG
GTTCCTGGCCTTTTGCTGGCCTTTTGCTCACATGTTCTTTCCTGCGTTATCCCCTGATTCTGTGGATAAC
CGTATTACCGCCATGCAT
Features (pLannotate 1.2.2; 17 found; start..end, strand, type, name):
     61..364     +  enhancer       CMV enhancer: human cytomegalovirus immediate early enhancer
    365..568     +  promoter       CMV promoter: human cytomegalovirus (CMV) immediate early promoter
    613..1329    +  CDS            mEYFP: mEYFP is a basic (constitutively fluorescent) yellow fluorescent protein published in 2002, derived from Aequorea victoria. It is reported to be a very rapidly-maturing monomer.
   1330..1357    +  misc_feature   MCS (fragment): multiple cloning site
   1360..2181    +  CDS            PHF13 (fragment): PHF13_HUMAN - Experimental evidence at protein level: Swiss-Prot protein existence level 1. Modulates chromatin structure. Required for normal chromosome condensation during the early stages of mitosis. Required for normal chromosome separation during mitosis. From Homo sapiens (Human).
   2209..2293    +  CDS            large T antigen (fragment): large T antigen from SV40 (simian virus 40)
   2316..2437    +  polyA_signal   SV40 poly(A) signal: SV40 polyadenylation signal
   2471..2899    -  rep_origin     f1 ori (sequence partly withheld): f1 bacteriophage origin of replication; arrow indicates direction of (+) strand synthesis
   2926..3030    +  promoter       AmpR promoter: bla
   3073..3144    +  promoter       SV40 promoter (fragment): SV40 enhancer and early promoter
   3145..3216    +  promoter       SV40 promoter (fragment): SV40 enhancer and early promoter
   3220..3354    +  rep_origin     SV40 ori: SV40 origin of replication
   3403..4197    +  CDS            NeoR/KanR: aminoglycoside phosphotransferase from Tn5; aph(3')-II (or nptII); confers resistance to neomycin, kanamycin, and G418 (Geneticin®)
   4218..4370    +  CDS            ble (fragment): BLE_KLEPN - Experimental evidence at protein level: Swiss-Prot protein existence level 1. Binding protein with a strong affinity to the bleomycin family of antibiotics. Binds to CL990; an antimitotic-antibiotic compound. From Klebsiella pneumoniae.
   4429..4476    +  polyA_signal   HSV TK poly(A) signal: herpes simplex virus thymidine kinase polyadenylation signal (Cole and Stacy, 1985)
   4567..4583    -  polyA_signal   bGH poly(A) signal (fragment): bovine growth hormone polyadenylation signal
   4805..5393    +  rep_origin     ori: high-copy-number ColE1/pMB1/pBR322/pUC origin of replication
