[The description below was written by a language model from this plasmid's Addgene catalogue record and pLannotate feature annotations shown in this document.]
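Description:
pEYFP-C1-PHF13 ∆24-40∆272-280 is a mammalian expression plasmid of about 5.5 kb built on pEYFP_C1_A206K, a C1-type fluorescent protein fusion backbone carrying the monomerising A206K variant of EYFP (mEYFP). It is propagated in E. coli as a high-copy plasmid from a ColE1/pUC-type origin and selected with kanamycin. The resistance gene is the Tn5 aminoglycoside phosphotransferase (NeoR/KanR), which sits behind both a bacterial bla-type promoter and the SV40 early promoter and is terminated by the HSV TK poly(A) signal. The same cassette can therefore confer G418 resistance in mammalian cells. An f1 origin and an SV40 origin are also present; the latter permits episomal replication in cells that express SV40 large T antigen. The short large T antigen, ble and bGH poly(A) fragments in the annotation are most likely vestigial backbone sequence or incidental matches rather than functional parts.

The payload is a single fusion reading frame driven by the human CMV immediate-early enhancer and promoter and terminated by the SV40 poly(A) signal. mEYFP lies at the N-terminus, followed by a short remnant of the multiple cloning site as a linker, and then human PHF13 (also known as SPOC1 or PHF5). PHF13 is a chromatin-associated protein annotated as modulating chromatin structure and as being needed for normal chromosome condensation and separation in mitosis. The insert of about 825 bp lacks amino acids 24-40 and 272-280, but the record does not state which functional motifs these deletions remove. The associated publication concerns how oligomerisation regulates PHF13 chromatin affinity and function. This suggests the construct serves as a fluorescently tagged deletion mutant for comparing localisation and chromatin behaviour with other PHF13 forms in transfected mammalian cells.
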