Addgene plasmid #246106: pEYFP-C1-PHF13 ∆24-40∆272-280
Purpose: Expression of human PHF13 with aa 24-40 and 272-280 deletion fused to mEYFP in mammalian cells
Depositing lab: Sarah Kinkley. Depositing organization: Max Planck Institute for Molecular Genetics. Publication: Differential oligomerization regulates PHF13 chromatin affinity and function. Rossi F, Magalhaes AP, Buschow R, Schubert T, Glaser L, Fontana A, Mai J, Staege H, Grimme A, Will H, Schriener S, Hnisz D, Vingron M, Chiariello AM, Kinkley S. Nucleic Acids Res. 2025 Jun 20;53(12):gkaf572. doi: 10.1093/nar/gkaf572. PubMed 40598901.
Backbone
  Vector backbone: pEYFP_C1_A206K
  Vector type: Mammalian Expression
Growth in bacteria
  Bacterial resistance: Kanamycin, 50 μg/mL
  Growth temperature: 37°C
  Growth strain: DH5alpha
  Copy number: High Copy
Gene/Insert
  Gene/Insert name: PHF13 ∆24-40∆272-280
  Species: H. sapiens (human)
  Insert size (bp): 825
  Mutation: del aa 24 - 40 and 272 - 280
  Entrez Gene: PHF13 (a.k.a. PHF5, SPOC1)
  Tag / fusion protein: mEYFP (N terminal on insert)
  Cloning method: Restriction Enzyme; 5′ cloning site Unspecified (unknown if destroyed)
  Sequencing primers: 5′ GATCACATGGTCCTGCTG; 3′ TTTAAAGCAAGTAAAACCTC
Terms and licenses: Academic/Nonprofit Terms; Industry Terms: Not Available to Industry
How to cite: pEYFP-C1-PHF13 ∆24-40∆272-280 was a gift from Sarah Kinkley (Addgene plasmid # 246106 ; http://n2t.net/addgene:246106 ; RRID:Addgene_246106)
