>Addgene plasmid #246106 | pEYFP-C1-PHF13 ∆24-40∆272-280 | depositor partial sequence | sequence record 483959 | Insert FWD
GGGGGCCCGGGATCCTCTCGGCATGGACGAGCTGTACAAGTCCGGACTCAGATCTCGAGCTCAAGCTTTC
ATGGACTCTGACTCTTGCGCCGCCGCCTTCCACCCGGAGGAATACTCCCCCAGTTGCAAGAGGCGCAGGT
ACATCCCTTATCCGAAGGAGGAACTCCCTTTAAGGAGCAGCCCCAGCCCTGCTAACAGCACTGCTGGTAC
CATTGACAGCGACGGCTGGGACGCGGGTTTCTCAGACATCGCGTCCTCAGTGCCCTTGCCAGTCTCTGAC
CGCTGCTTTAGCCACCTGCAGCCTACTCTCTTGCAGCGAGCCAAGCCCAGTAACTTCCTGCTGGACAGAA
AGAAAACGGACAAGCTGAAGAAGAAGAAGAAGAGGAAGCGCAGGGACAGTGATGCGCCTGGGAAAGAGGG
GTACAGGGGGGGCTTGCTGAAGCTGGAAGCCGCTGACCCCTACGTGGAGACCCCCACGAGTCCCACCTTG
CAGGATATCCCCCAGGCTCCCAGCGACCCCTGCTCGGGCTGGGACTCCGATACTCCCTCGAGTGGATCTT
GTGCCACTGTGTCACCTGATCAGGTCAAAGAAATAAAAACTGAAGGCAAACGGACTATCGTCCGGCAGGG
AAAGCAGGTGGTGTTCCGAGATGAGGACAGCACTGGCAATGATGAGGACATCATGGTGGACTCAGATGAC
GATTCCTGGGACCTCGTGACCTGCTTCTGCATGAAGCCATTTGCCGGCCGCCCCATGATCGAGTGTAATG
AGTGCCACACCTGGATTCACCTGTCCTGTGCGAAAATCCGGAAATCCAATGTTCCAGAAGTGAAGTTTGA
CATCCGCCGTTCCAACCGCTCGCGGACGGGCTCCCGGAAGCTGTTCCTGGACTGACCGGATCCACCGGAT
CTAGATAACTGATCATAATCAGCCATACCACATTTGTAGAGGTTTTACTTGCTTTAAAAAACCTCCCACA
CCTCCCCCTGAACCTGAAACATAAAATGAATGCAATTGTTGTTGTTAACTTGTTTATTGCAGCTTATAAT
GGTTACAAATAAAGCAATAGCATCACAAATTTCACAAATAAAGCATTTTTTTCCTGCATTCTAGTTGTGG
TTGGCCAAACTCATCAAGTATCTTAAGGGTAAATTGGAAGCGTTAAAATTTTGTTAAAATTCCGGTTAAA
TTTTTGGTAAATCCGCCCTTTTTTAACCAAAAGGCCAAATCGGGAAAATCCCTTAAAATCAAAAGAAAAA
CCGAAAAAGGGTGAGGGTGTTCCCTTTTGGAACAAGACCCCTTTAAAAAAGGGGATCCACGCCAAGGGGG
AAAACGCCTTTAGGGGGGGGGCCCCCGGACCCCCCCAAAAATTTTTGGGCGGGGGGGG
