>Addgene plasmid #246106 | pEYFP-C1-PHF13 ∆24-40∆272-280 | depositor partial sequence | sequence record 483960 | Insert RV
CAGGGGCGCCCTTTTTTTCAAGGGGAGCGGAAATTCAAAACCCGGCCGAGGGAAATTTGAGGCGGACCCC
CTGGGAACCGCATCGAGCTGAAGGGCATTGACTTCAAGGAGGACGGCAACATCCTGGGGCACAAGCTGGA
GTACAACTACAACAGCCACAACGTCTATATCATGCCGACAAGCAGAAGAACGGCATCAAGGTGAACTTCA
AGATCCGCCACAACATCGAGGACGGCAGCGTGCAGCTCGCCGACCACTACCAGCAGAACACCCCCATCGG
CGACGGCCCCGTGCTGCTGCCCGACAACCACTACCTGAGCTACCAGTCCAAGCTGAGCAAAGACCCCAAC
GAGAAGCGCGATCACATGGTCCTGCTGGAGTTCGTGACCGCCGCCGGGATCACTCTCGGCATGGACGAGC
TGTACAAGTCCGGACTCAGATCTCGAGCTCAAGCTTTCATGGACTCTGACTCTTGCGCCGCCGCCTTCCA
CCCGGAGGAATACTCCCCCAGTTGCAAGAGGCGCAGGTACATCCCTTATCCGAAGGAGGAACTCCCTTTA
AGGAGCAGCCCCAGCCCTGCTAACAGCACTGCTGGTACCATTGACAGCGACGGCTGGGACGCGGGTTTCT
CAGACATCGCGTCCTCAGTGCCCTTGCCAGTCTCTGACCGCTGCTTTAGCCACCTGCAGCCTACTCTCTT
GCAGCGAGCCAAGCCCAGTAACTTCCTGCTGGACAGAAAGAAAACGGACAAGCTGAAGAAGAAGAAGAAG
AGGAAGCGCAGGGACAGTGATGCGCCTGGGAAAGAGGGGTACAGGGGGGGCTTGCTGAAGCTGGAAGCCG
CTGACCCCTACGTGGAGACCCCCACGAGTCCCACCTTGCAGGATATCCCCCAGGCTCCCAGCGACCCCTG
CTCGGGCTGGGACTCCGATACTCCCTCGAGTGGATCTTGTGCCACTGTGTCACCTGATCAGGTCAAAGAA
ATAAAAACTGAAGGCAAACGGACTATCGTCCGGCAGGGAAAGCAGGTGGTGTTCCGAGATGAGGACAGCA
CTGGCAATGATGAGGACATCATGGTGGACTCAGATGACGATTCCTGGGACCTCGTGACCTGCTTCTGCAT
GAAGCCATTTGCCGGCCGCCCCATGATCGAGTGTAATGAGTGCCACACCTGGATTCACCTGTCCTGTGCG
AAAATCCGGAAATCCAATGTTCCAGAAGTGAAGTTTGACATCCGCCGTTCCAACCGCTCGCGGACGGGCT
CCCGGAAGCTGTTCCTGGACTGACCGGATCCACCGGATCTAGATAACTGATCATATTCAGCCAAACCTCC
